Addgene plasmid #99376: lentiGuide-Hygro-dTomato
Purpose: Expresses S. pyogenes CRISPR chimeric RNA element with customizable sgRNA from U6 promoter and hygromycin resistance marker with 2A dTomato from EF-1a promoter. 3rd generation lentiviral backbone.
Depositing lab: Kristen Brennand. Depositing organization: Icahn School of Medicine at Mount Sinai. Publication: Evaluating Synthetic Activation and Repression of Neuropsychiatric-Related Genes in hiPSC-Derived NPCs, Neurons, and Astrocytes. Ho SM, Hartley BJ, Flaherty E, Rajarajan P, Abdelaal R, Obiorah I, Barretto N, Muhammad H, Phatnani HP, Akbarian S, Brennand KJ. Stem Cell Reports. 2017 Aug 8;9(2):615-628. doi: 10.1016/j.stemcr.2017.06.012. Epub 2017 Jul 27. PubMed 28757163.
Backbone
  Vector backbone: lentiGuide ( plasmid #52963)
  Backbone size w/o insert (bp): 9465
  Total vector size (bp): 11394
  Vector type: Mammalian Expression, Lentiviral, CRISPR
  Selectable markers: Hygromycin
Growth in bacteria
  Bacterial resistance: Ampicillin, 100 μg/mL
  Growth temperature: 30°C
  Growth strain: NEB Stable
  Copy number: High Copy
Gene/Insert 1
  Gene/Insert name: S. pyogenes sgRNA cassette
  Species: Synthetic
  Insert size (bp): 100
  Promoter: hU6
  Cloning method: Restriction Enzyme; 5′ cloning site BsmBⅠ (not destroyed); 3′ cloning site BsmBⅠ (not destroyed)
  Sequencing primers: 5′ hU6-F; 3′ hGata4-rev (5'-ATTGTGGATGAATACTGCC-3')
Gene/Insert 2
  Gene/Insert name: Hygro-P2A-dTomato
  Insert size (bp): 1829
  Promoter: EF-1a
  Cloning method: Gibson Cloning
  Sequencing primers: 5′ EF-1a-F; 3′ WPRE-R
Resource information
  A portion of this plasmid was derived from a plasmid made by: Hygro: Addgene plasmid #61426 (Feng Zhang lab)
Terms and licenses: Academic/Nonprofit Terms; Industry Terms: Not Available to Industry
Depositor comments: Hygro sequence is from Addgene plasmid #61426 (generously shared by Feng Zhang Lab). "Genome-scale transcriptional activation by an engineered CRISPR-Cas9 complex.", Konermann et al.. 2014
How to cite: lentiGuide-Hygro-dTomato was a gift from Kristen Brennand (Addgene plasmid # 99376 ; http://n2t.net/addgene:99376 ; RRID:Addgene_99376)
