[The description below was written by a language model from this plasmid's Addgene catalogue record and the feature table of its GenBank file.]
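Description:
lentiGuide-Hygro-dTomato is a third-generation, self-inactivating lentiviral vector for delivering a customizable Streptococcus pyogenes single guide RNA to mammalian cells, built on the lentiGuide backbone. In bacteria it is maintained by a high-copy ColE1/pUC-type origin with ampicillin resistance (beta-lactamase). An f1 origin, an SV40 origin and poly(A) signal, and lac, T7 and T3 promoter remnants are also carried in the plasmid backbone. The viral genome is transcribed in packaging cells from an RSV promoter fused to a truncated HIV-1 5' LTR, which makes transcription Tat-independent. It contains the Psi packaging signal, the Rev response element for nuclear export of the unspliced RNA, a cPPT/CTS element that aids nuclear import, and a U3-deleted 3' LTR that leaves the integrated provirus without LTR promoter activity.

Two expression units sit between the LTRs. A human U6 RNA polymerase III promoter drives the sgRNA cassette. Guide sequences are inserted between two BsmBI sites, and the annotation shows an unannotated stretch of nearly 1.9 kb between the U6 promoter and the gRNA scaffold, consistent with a filler fragment that the guide oligo replaces. Downstream, the EF-1α promoter with its intron A drives a Kozak-initiated open reading frame encoding hygromycin B phosphotransferase, a P2A peptide and the dimeric red fluorescent protein dTomato, followed by a WPRE to enhance transcript expression. Ribosomal skipping at P2A yields separate proteins, so transduced cells can be both hygromycin-selected and tracked by red fluorescence. The vector encodes no Cas9, which must be supplied separately. The associated publication concerns synthetic gene activation and repression in human iPSC-derived neural progenitors, neurons and astrocytes.
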