LOCUS       Exported 11394 bp ds-DNA circular SYN 12-MAY-2021
DEFINITION  Expresses S. pyogenes CRISPR chimeric RNA element with customizable
            sgRNA from U6 promoter and hygromycin resistance marker with 2A
            dTomato from EF-1a promoter. 3rd generation lentiviral backbone..
ACCESSION   .
VERSION     .
KEYWORDS    lentiGuide-Hygro-dTomato
SOURCE      synthetic DNA construct
  ORGANISM  synthetic DNA construct
REFERENCE   1 (bases 1 to 11394)
  AUTHORS   Ho SM, Hartley BJ, Flaherty E, Rajarajan P, Abdelaal R, Obiorah I,
            Barretto N, Muhammad H, Phatnani HP, Akbarian S, Brennand KJ
  TITLE     Evaluating Synthetic Activation and Repression of
            Neuropsychiatric-Related Genes in hiPSC-Derived NPCs, Neurons, and
            Astrocytes.
  JOURNAL   Stem Cell Reports. 2017 Aug 8;9(2):615-628. doi:
            10.1016/j.stemcr.2017.06.012. Epub 2017 Jul 27.
  PUBMED    28757163
REFERENCE   2 (bases 1 to 11394)
  AUTHORS   .
  TITLE     Direct Submission
  JOURNAL   Exported May 12, 2021 from SnapGene Server 1.1.58
            http://www.snapgene.com
FEATURES             Location/Qualifiers
     source          1..11394
                     /organism="synthetic DNA construct"
                     /mol_type="other DNA"
     promoter        30..1208
                     /label=EF-1-alpha promoter
                     /note="strong constitutive promoter for human elongation
                     factor EF-1-alpha"
     intron          261..1199
                     /label=EF-1-alpha intron A
                     /note="intron upstream of the start codon of human
                     EF-1-alpha"
     primer_bind     1156..1176
                     /label=EF1a-F
                     /note="Human elongation factor-1a promoter, forward primer"
     regulatory      1215..1224
                     /regulatory_class="other"
                     /note="vertebrate consensus sequence for strong initiation
                     of translation (Kozak, 1987)"
     CDS             1230..2246
                     /codon_start=1
                     /product="hygromycin B phosphotransferase"
                     /label=HygR
                     /note="confers resistance to hygromycin"
                     /translation="KKPELTATSVEKFLIEKFDSVSDLMQLSEGEESRAFSFDVGGRGY
                     VLRVNSCADGFYKDRYVYRHFASAALPIPEVLDIGEFSESLTYCISRRAQGVTLQDLPE
                     TELPAVLQPVAEAMDAIAAADLSQTSGFGPFGPQGIGQYTTWRDFICAIADPHVYHWQT
                     VMDDTVSASVAQALDELMLWAEDCPEVRHLVHADFGSNNVLTDNGRITAVIDWSEAMFG
                     DSQYEVANIFFWRPWLACMEQQTRYFERRHPELAGSPRLRAYMLRIGLDQLYQSLVDGN
                     FDDAAWAQGRCDAIVRSGAGTVGRTQIARRSAAVWTDGCVEVLADSGNRRPSTRPRAK"
     CDS             2271..2327
                     /codon_start=1
                     /product="2A peptide from porcine teschovirus-1
                     polyprotein"
                     /label=P2A
                     /note="Eukaryotic ribosomes fail to insert a peptide bond
                     between the Gly and Pro residues, yielding separate
                     polypeptides."
                     /translation="ATNFSLLKQAGDVEENPGP"
     CDS             2328..3029
                     /codon_start=1
                     /product="dimeric variant of DsRed fluorescent protein
                     (Shaner et al., 2004)"
                     /label=dTomato
                     /note="mammalian codon-optimized"
                     /translation="MVSKGEEVIKEFMRFKVRMEGSMNGHEFEIEGEGEGRPYEGTQTA
                     KLKVTKGGPLPFAWDILSPQFMYGSKAYVKHPADIPDYKKLSFPEGFKWERVMNFEDGG
                     LVTVTQDSSLQDGTLIYKVKMRGTNFPPDGPVMQKKTMGWEASTERLYPRDGVLKGEIH
                     QALKLKDGGHYLVEFKTIYMAKKPVQLPGYYYVDTKLDITSHNEDYTIVEQYERSEGRH
                     HLFLYGMDELYK"
     primer_bind     complement(2461..2479)
                     /label=mCherry-R
                     /note="mCherry, reverse primer"
     primer_bind     2729..2748
                     /label=mCherry-F
                     /note="mCherry, forward primer"
     primer_bind     2923..2946
                     /label=DsRed1-C
                     /note="DsRed1, forward primer"
     misc_feature    3047..3635
                     /label=WPRE
                     /note="woodchuck hepatitis virus posttranscriptional
                     regulatory element"
     primer_bind     complement(3100..3120)
                     /label=WPRE-R
                     /note="WPRE, reverse primer"
     CDS             complement(3518..3529)
                     /codon_start=1
                     /product="Factor Xa recognition and cleavage site"
                     /label=Factor Xa site
                     /translation="IEGR"
     LTR             3707..3940
                     /label=3' LTR (Delta-U3)
                     /note="self-inactivating 3' long terminal repeat (LTR) from
                     HIV-1"
     polyA_signal    4018..4139
                     /label=SV40 poly(A) signal
                     /note="SV40 polyadenylation signal"
     primer_bind     complement(4055..4074)
                     /label=SV40pA-R
                     /note="SV40 polyA, reverse primer"
     primer_bind     4109..4128
                     /label=EBV-rev
                     /note="SV40 polyA terminator, reverse primer"
     rep_origin      4179..4314
                     /label=SV40 ori
                     /note="SV40 origin of replication"
     primer_bind     4241..4260
                     /label=SV40pro-F
                     /note="SV40 promoter/origin, forward primer"
     primer_bind     complement(4334..4353)
                     /label=T7
                     /note="T7 promoter, forward primer"
     promoter        complement(4335..4353)
                     /label=T7 promoter
                     /note="promoter for bacteriophage T7 RNA polymerase"
     primer_bind     complement(4363..4380)
                     /label=M13 Forward
                     /note="In lacZ gene. Also called M13-F20 or M13 (-21)
                     Forward"
     primer_bind     complement(4363..4379)
                     /label=M13 fwd
                     /note="common sequencing primer, one of multiple similar
                     variants"
     primer_bind     complement(4372..4394)
                     /label=M13/pUC Forward
                     /note="In lacZ gene"
     rep_origin      4521..4976
                     /direction=RIGHT
                     /label=f1 ori
                     /note="f1 bacteriophage origin of replication; arrow
                     indicates direction of (+) strand synthesis"
     primer_bind     complement(4608..4627)
                     /label=F1ori-R
                     /note="F1 origin, reverse primer"
     primer_bind     4818..4839
                     /label=F1ori-F
                     /note="F1 origin, forward primer"
     promoter        5002..5106
                     /gene="bla"
                     /label=AmpR promoter
     CDS             5107..5967
                     /codon_start=1
                     /gene="bla"
                     /product="beta-lactamase"
                     /label=AmpR
                     /note="confers resistance to ampicillin, carbenicillin, and
                     related antibiotics"
                     /translation="MSIQHFRVALIPFFAAFCLPVFAHPETLVKVKDAEDQLGARVGYI
                     ELDLNSGKILESFRPEERFPMMSTFKVLLCGAVLSRIDAGQEQLGRRIHYSQNDLVEYS
                     PVTEKHLTDGMTVRELCSAAITMSDNTAANLLLTTIGGPKELTAFLHNMGDHVTRLDRW
                     EPELNEAIPNDERDTTMPVAMATTLRKLLTGELLTLASRQQLIDWMEADKVAGPLLRSA
                     LPAGWFIADKSGAGERGSRGIIAALGPDGKPSRIVVIYTTGSQATMDERNRQIAEIGAS
                     LIKHW"
     primer_bind     complement(5325..5344)
                     /label=Amp-R
                     /note="Ampicillin resistance gene, reverse primer"
     rep_origin      6138..6726
                     /direction=RIGHT
                     /label=ori
                     /note="high-copy-number ColE1/pMB1/pBR322/pUC origin of
                     replication"
     primer_bind     6627..6646
                     /label=pBR322ori-F
                     /note="pBR322 origin, forward primer"
     primer_bind     6880..6897
                     /label=L4440
                     /note="L4440 vector, forward primer"
     protein_bind    7014..7035
                     /label=CAP binding site
                     /bound_moiety="E. coli catabolite activator protein"
                     /note="CAP binding activates transcription in the presence
                     of cAMP."
     promoter        7050..7080
                     /label=lac promoter
                     /note="promoter for the E. coli lac operon"
     protein_bind    7088..7104
                     /label=lac operator
                     /bound_moiety="lac repressor encoded by lacI"
                     /note="The lac repressor binds to the lac operator to
                     inhibit transcription in E. coli. This inhibition can be
                     relieved by adding lactose or
                     isopropyl-beta-D-thiogalactopyranoside (IPTG)."
     primer_bind     7093..7115
                     /label=M13/pUC Reverse
                     /note="In lacZ gene"
     primer_bind     7112..7128
                     /label=M13 rev
                     /note="common sequencing primer, one of multiple similar
                     variants"
     primer_bind     7112..7128
                     /label=M13 Reverse
                     /note="In lacZ gene. Also called M13-rev"
     primer_bind     7147..7167
                     /label=T3
                     /note="T3 promoter, forward primer"
     promoter        7149..7167
                     /label=T3 promoter
                     /note="promoter for bacteriophage T3 RNA polymerase"
     promoter        7195..7421
                     /label=RSV promoter
                     /note="Rous sarcoma virus enhancer/promoter"
     LTR             7422..7602
                     /label=5' LTR (truncated)
                     /note="truncated 5' long terminal repeat (LTR) from HIV-1"
     misc_feature    7649..7774
                     /label=HIV-1 Psi
                     /note="packaging signal of human immunodeficiency virus
                     type 1"
     misc_feature    8267..8500
                     /label=RRE
                     /note="The Rev response element (RRE) of HIV-1 allows for
                     Rev-dependent mRNA export from the nucleus to the
                     cytoplasm."
     CDS             8685..8729
                     /codon_start=1
                     /product="antigenic peptide corresponding to amino acids
                     655 to 669 of the HIV envelope protein gp41 (Lutje Hulsik
                     et al., 2013)"
                     /label=gp41 peptide
                     /note="recognized by the 2H10 single-chain llama nanobody"
                     /translation="KNEQELLELDKWASL"
     promoter        8907..9147
                     /label=U6 promoter
                     /note="RNA polymerase III promoter for human U6 snRNA"
     primer_bind     8907..8927
                     /label=hU6-F
                     /note="Human U6 promoter, forward primer"
     primer_bind     9078..9097
                     /label=LKO.1 5'
                     /note="Human U6 promoter, forward primer"
     misc_RNA        11037..11112
                     /label=gRNA scaffold
                     /note="guide RNA scaffold for the Streptococcus pyogenes
                     CRISPR/Cas9 system"
     misc_feature    11168..11285
                     /label=cPPT/CTS
                     /note="central polypurine tract and central termination
                     sequence of HIV-1"
ORIGIN
        1 ccttctaggt cttgaaagga gtgggaattg gctccggtgc ccgtcagtgg gcagagcgca
       61 catcgcccac agtccccgag aagttggggg gaggggtcgg caattgatcc ggtgcctaga
      121 gaaggtggcg cggggtaaac tgggaaagtg atgtcgtgta ctggctccgc ctttttcccg
      181 agggtggggg agaaccgtat ataagtgcag tagtcgccgt gaacgttctt tttcgcaacg
      241 ggtttgccgc cagaacacag gtaagtgccg tgtgtggttc ccgcgggcct ggcctcttta
      301 cgggttatgg cccttgcgtg ccttgaatta cttccacctg gctgcagtac gtgattcttg
      361 atcccgagct tcgggttgga agtgggtggg agagttcgag gccttgcgct taaggagccc
      421 cttcgcctcg tgcttgagtt gaggcctggc ctgggcgctg gggccgccgc gtgcgaatct
      481 ggtggcacct tcgcgcctgt ctcgctgctt tcgataagtc tctagccatt taaaattttt
      541 gatgacctgc tgcgacgctt tttttctggc aagatagtct tgtaaatgcg ggccaagatc
      601 tgcacactgg tatttcggtt tttggggccg cgggcggcga cggggcccgt gcgtcccagc
      661 gcacatgttc ggcgaggcgg ggcctgcgag cgcggccacc gagaatcgga cgggggtagt
      721 ctcaagctgg ccggcctgct ctggtgcctg gcctcgcgcc gccgtgtatc gccccgccct
      781 gggcggcaag gctggcccgg tcggcaccag ttgcgtgagc ggaaagatgg ccgcttcccg
      841 gccctgctgc agggagctca aaatggagga cgcggcgctc gggagagcgg gcgggtgagt
      901 cacccacaca aaggaaaagg gcctttccgt cctcagccgt cgcttcatgt gactccacgg
      961 agtaccgggc gccgtccagg cacctcgatt agttctcgag cttttggagt acgtcgtctt
     1021 taggttgggg ggaggggttt tatgcgatgg agtttcccca cactgagtgg gtggagactg
     1081 aagttaggcc agcttggcac ttgatgtaat tctccttgga atttgccctt tttgagtttg
     1141 gatcttggtt cattctcaag cctcagacag tggttcaaag tttttttctt ccatttcagg
     1201 tgtcgtgacg tacggccacc atggaattca aaaagcctga actcaccgct acctctgtcg
     1261 agaagtttct gatcgaaaag tttgacagtg tatccgacct gatgcagctc tccgagggcg
     1321 aagaatctcg ggctttcagc ttcgatgtgg gagggcgtgg atatgtcctg cgggtgaata
     1381 gctgcgccga tggtttctac aaagatcgct atgtttatcg gcactttgca tccgccgctc
     1441 tccctattcc cgaagtgctt gacattgggg agttcagcga gagcctgacc tattgcatct
     1501 cccgccgtgc acagggtgtc accttgcaag acctgcctga aaccgaactg cccgctgttc
     1561 tccagcccgt cgccgaggcc atggatgcca tcgctgccgc cgatcttagc cagaccagcg
     1621 ggttcggccc attcggacct caaggaatcg gtcaatacac tacatggcgc gatttcatct
     1681 gcgctattgc tgatccccat gtgtatcact ggcaaactgt gatggacgac accgtcagtg
     1741 cctccgtcgc ccaggctctc gatgagctga tgctttgggc cgaggactgc cccgaagtcc
     1801 ggcacctcgt gcacgccgat ttcggctcca acaatgtcct gaccgacaat ggccgcataa
     1861 cagccgtcat tgactggagc gaggccatgt tcggggattc ccaatacgag gtcgccaaca
     1921 tcttcttctg gaggccctgg ttggcttgta tggagcagca gacccgctac ttcgagcgga
     1981 ggcatcccga gcttgcagga tctcctcggc tccgggctta tatgctccgc attggtcttg
     2041 accaactcta tcagagcttg gttgacggca atttcgatga tgcagcttgg gctcagggtc
     2101 gctgcgacgc aatcgtccgg tccggagccg ggactgtcgg gcgtacacaa atcgcccgca
     2161 gaagcgctgc cgtctggacc gatggctgtg tggaagtgct cgccgatagt ggaaacagac
     2221 gccccagcac tcgtcctagg gcaaaggatc tgcagtctag aggatctggt gccacgaatt
     2281 tctcactact caagcaggcc ggtgatgtcg aggaaaaccc tggtcctatg gtgagcaagg
     2341 gcgaggaggt catcaaagag ttcatgcgct tcaaggtgcg catggagggc tccatgaacg
     2401 gccacgagtt cgagatcgag ggcgagggcg agggccgccc ctacgagggc acccagaccg
     2461 ccaagctgaa ggtgaccaag ggcggccccc tgcccttcgc ctgggacatc ctgtcccccc
     2521 agttcatgta cggctccaag gcgtacgtga agcaccccgc cgacatcccc gattacaaga
     2581 agctgtcctt ccccgagggc ttcaagtggg agcgcgtgat gaacttcgag gacggcggtc
     2641 tggtgaccgt gacccaggac tcctccctgc aggacggcac gctgatctac aaggtgaaga
     2701 tgcgcggcac caacttcccc cccgacggcc ccgtaatgca gaagaagacc atgggctggg
     2761 aggcctccac cgagcgcctg tacccccgcg acggcgtgct gaagggcgag atccaccagg
     2821 ccctgaagct gaaggacggc ggccactacc tggtggagtt caagaccatc tacatggcca
     2881 agaagcccgt gcaactgccc ggctactact acgtggacac caagctggac atcacctccc
     2941 acaacgagga ctacaccatc gtggaacagt acgagcgctc cgagggccgc caccacctgt
     3001 tcctgtacgg catggacgag ctgtacaagt gacgcgttaa gtcgacaatc aacctctgga
     3061 ttacaaaatt tgtgaaagat tgactggtat tcttaactat gttgctcctt ttacgctatg
     3121 tggatacgct gctttaatgc ctttgtatca tgctattgct tcccgtatgg ctttcatttt
     3181 ctcctccttg tataaatcct ggttgctgtc tctttatgag gagttgtggc ccgttgtcag
     3241 gcaacgtggc gtggtgtgca ctgtgtttgc tgacgcaacc cccactggtt ggggcattgc
     3301 caccacctgt cagctccttt ccgggacttt cgctttcccc ctccctattg ccacggcgga
     3361 actcatcgcc gcctgccttg cccgctgctg gacaggggct cggctgttgg gcactgacaa
     3421 ttccgtggtg ttgtcgggga aatcatcgtc ctttccttgg ctgctcgcct gtgttgccac
     3481 ctggattctg cgcgggacgt ccttctgcta cgtcccttcg gccctcaatc cagcggacct
     3541 tccttcccgc ggcctgctgc cggctctgcg gcctcttccg cgtcttcgcc ttcgccctca
     3601 gacgagtcgg atctcccttt gggccgcctc cccgcgtcga ctttaagacc aatgacttac
     3661 aaggcagctg tagatcttag ccacttttta aaagaaaagg ggggactgga agggctaatt
     3721 cactcccaac gaagacaaga tctgcttttt gcttgtactg ggtctctctg gttagaccag
     3781 atctgagcct gggagctctc tggctaacta gggaacccac tgcttaagcc tcaataaagc
     3841 ttgccttgag tgcttcaagt agtgtgtgcc cgtctgttgt gtgactctgg taactagaga
     3901 tccctcagac ccttttagtc agtgtggaaa atctctagca gtacgtatag tagttcatgt
     3961 catcttatta ttcagtattt ataacttgca aagaaatgaa tatcagagag tgagaggaac
     4021 ttgtttattg cagcttataa tggttacaaa taaagcaata gcatcacaaa tttcacaaat
     4081 aaagcatttt tttcactgca ttctagttgt ggtttgtcca aactcatcaa tgtatcttat
     4141 catgtctggc tctagctatc ccgcccctaa ctccgcccat cccgccccta actccgccca
     4201 gttccgccca ttctccgccc catggctgac taattttttt tatttatgca gaggccgagg
     4261 ccgcctcggc ctctgagcta ttccagaagt agtgaggagg cttttttgga ggcctaggga
     4321 cgtacccaat tcgccctata gtgagtcgta ttacgcgcgc tcactggccg tcgttttaca
     4381 acgtcgtgac tgggaaaacc ctggcgttac ccaacttaat cgccttgcag cacatccccc
     4441 tttcgccagc tggcgtaata gcgaagaggc ccgcaccgat cgcccttccc aacagttgcg
     4501 cagcctgaat ggcgaatggg nnnnnnnnnn nnnnnnnnnn nnnnnnnnnn nnnnnnnnnn
     4561 nnnnnnnnnn nnnnnnnnnn nnnnnnnnnn nnnnnnnnnn nnnnnnnnnn nnnnnnnnnn
     4621 nnnnnnnnnn nnnnnnnnnn nnnncnnnnn nnnnnnnnnn nnnnnnnnnn nnnnnnnnnn
     4681 nnnnnnnnnn nnnnnnnnnn nnnnnnnnnn nnnnnnnnnn nnnnnnnnnn nnnnnnannn
     4741 nnnnnnnnnn nnnnnnnnnn nnnnnnnnnn nnnnnnnnnn nnnnnncctt tgacgttgga
     4801 gtccacgttc tttaatagtg gactcttgtt ccaaactgga acaacactca accctatctc
     4861 ggtctattct tttgatttat aagggatttt gccgatttcg gcctattggt taaaaaatga
     4921 gctgatttaa caaaaattta acgcgaattt taacaaaata ttaacgctta caatttaggt
     4981 ggcacttttc ggggaaatgt gcgcggaacc cctatttgtt tatttttcta aatacattca
     5041 aatatgtatc cgctcatgag acaataaccc tgataaatgc ttcaataata ttgaaaaagg
     5101 aagagtatga gtattcaaca tttccgtgtc gcccttattc ccttttttgc ggcattttgc
     5161 cttcctgttt ttgctcaccc agaaacgctg gtgaaagtaa aagatgctga agatcagttg
     5221 ggtgcacgag tgggttacat cgaactggat ctcaacagcg gtaagatcct tgagagtttt
     5281 cgccccgaag aacgttttcc aatgatgagc acttttaaag ttctgctatg tggcgcggta
     5341 ttatcccgta ttgacgccgg gcaagagcaa ctcggtcgcc gcatacacta ttctcagaat
     5401 gacttggttg agtactcacc agtcacagaa aagcatctta cggatggcat gacagtaaga
     5461 gaattatgca gtgctgccat aaccatgagt gataacactg cggccaactt acttctgaca
     5521 acgatcggag gaccgaagga gctaaccgct tttttgcaca acatggggga tcatgtaact
     5581 cgccttgatc gttgggaacc ggagctgaat gaagccatac caaacgacga gcgtgacacc
     5641 acgatgcctg tagcaatggc aacaacgttg cgcaaactat taactggcga actacttact
     5701 ctagcttccc ggcaacaatt aatagactgg atggaggcgg ataaagttgc aggaccactt
     5761 ctgcgctcgg cccttccggc tggctggttt attgctgata aatctggagc cggtgagcgt
     5821 gggtctcgcg gtatcattgc agcactgggg ccagatggta agccctcccg tatcgtagtt
     5881 atctacacga cggggagtca ggcaactatg gatgaacgaa atagacagat cgctgagata
     5941 ggtgcctcac tgattaagca ttggtaactg tcagaccaag tttactcata tatactttag
     6001 attgatttaa aacttcattt ttaatttaaa aggatctagg tgaagatcct ttttgataat
     6061 ctcatgacca aaatccctta acgtgagttt tcgttccact gagcgtcaga ccccgtagaa
     6121 aagatcaaag gatcttcttg agatcctttt tttctgcgcg taatctgctg cttgcaaaca
     6181 aaaaaaccac cgctaccagc ggtggtttgt ttgccggatc aagagctacc aactcttttt
     6241 ccgaaggtaa ctggcttcag cagagcgcag ataccaaata ctgttcttct agtgtagccg
     6301 tagttaggcc accacttcaa gaactctgta gcaccgccta catacctcgc tctgctaatc
     6361 ctgttaccag tggctgctgc cagtggcgat aagtcgtgtc ttaccgggtt ggactcaaga
     6421 cgatagttac cggataaggc gcagcggtcg ggctgaacgg ggggttcgtg cacacagccc
     6481 agcttggagc gaacgaccta caccgaactg agatacctac agcgtgagct atgagaaagc
     6541 gccacgcttc ccgaagggag aaaggcggac aggtatccgg taagcggcag ggtcggaaca
     6601 ggagagcgca cgagggagct tccaggggga aacgcctggt atctttatag tcctgtcggg
     6661 tttcgccacc tctgacttga gcgtcgattt ttgtgatgct cgtcaggggg gcggagccta
     6721 tggaaaaacg ccagcaacgc ggccttttta cggttcctgg ccttttgctg gccttttgct
     6781 cacatgttct ttcctgcgtt atcccctgat tctgtggata accgtattac cgcctttgag
     6841 tgagctgata ccgctcgccg cagccgaacg accgagcgca gcgagtcagt gagcgaggaa
     6901 gcggaagagc gcccaatacg caaaccgcct ctccccgcgc gttggccgat tcattaatgc
     6961 agctggcacg acaggtttcc cgactggaaa gcgggcagtg agcgcaacgc aattaatgtg
     7021 agttagctca ctcattaggc accccaggct ttacacttta tgcttccggc tcgtatgttg
     7081 tgtggaattg tgagcggata acaatttcac acaggaaaca gctatgacca tgattacgcc
     7141 aagcgcgcaa ttaaccctca ctaaagggaa caaaagctgg agctgcaagc ttaatgtagt
     7201 cttatgcaat actcttgtag tcttgcaaca tggtaacgat gagttagcaa catgccttac
     7261 aaggagagaa aaagcaccgt gcatgccgat tggtggaagt aaggtggtac gatcgtgcct
     7321 tattaggaag gcaacagacg ggtctgacat ggattggacg aaccactgaa ttgccgcatt
     7381 gcagagatat tgtatttaag tgcctagctc gatacataaa cgggtctctc tggttagacc
     7441 agatctgagc ctgggagctc tctggctaac tagggaaccc actgcttaag cctcaataaa
     7501 gcttgccttg agtgcttcaa gtagtgtgtg cccgtctgtt gtgtgactct ggtaactaga
     7561 gatccctcag acccttttag tcagtgtgga aaatctctag cagtggcgcc cgaacaggga
     7621 cttgaaagcg aaagggaaac cagaggagct ctctcgacgc aggactcggc ttgctgaagc
     7681 gcgcacggca agaggcgagg ggcggcgact ggtgagtacg ccaaaaattt tgactagcgg
     7741 aggctagaag gagagagatg ggtgcgagag cgtcagtatt aagcggggga gaattagatc
     7801 gcgatgggaa aaaattcggt taaggccagg gggaaagaaa aaatataaat taaaacatat
     7861 agtatgggca agcagggagc tagaacgatt cgcagttaat cctggcctgt tagaaacatc
     7921 agaaggctgt agacaaatac tgggacagct acaaccatcc cttcagacag gatcagaaga
     7981 acttagatca ttatataata cagtagcaac cctctattgt gtgcatcaaa ggatagagat
     8041 aaaagacacc aaggaagctt tagacaagat agaggaagag caaaacaaaa gtaagaccac
     8101 cgcacagcaa gcggccgctg atcttcagac ctggaggagg agatatgagg gacaattgga
     8161 gaagtgaatt atataaatat aaagtagtaa aaattgaacc attaggagta gcacccacca
     8221 aggcaaagag aagagtggtg cagagagaaa aaagagcagt gggaatagga gctttgttcc
     8281 ttgggttctt gggagcagca ggaagcacta tgggcgcagc gtcaatgacg ctgacggtac
     8341 aggccagaca attattgtct ggtatagtgc agcagcagaa caatttgctg agggctattg
     8401 aggcgcaaca gcatctgttg caactcacag tctggggcat caagcagctc caggcaagaa
     8461 tcctggctgt ggaaagatac ctaaaggatc aacagctcct ggggatttgg ggttgctctg
     8521 gaaaactcat ttgcaccact gctgtgcctt ggaatgctag ttggagtaat aaatctctgg
     8581 aacagatttg gaatcacacg acctggatgg agtgggacag agaaattaac aattacacaa
     8641 gcttaataca ctccttaatt gaagaatcgc aaaaccagca agaaaagaat gaacaagaat
     8701 tattggaatt agataaatgg gcaagtttgt ggaattggtt taacataaca aattggctgt
     8761 ggtatataaa attattcata atgatagtag gaggcttggt aggtttaaga atagtttttg
     8821 ctgtactttc tatagtgaat agagttaggc agggatattc accattatcg tttcagaccc
     8881 acctcccaac cccgagggga cccagagagg gcctatttcc catgattcct tcatatttgc
     8941 atatacgata caaggctgtt agagagataa ttagaattaa tttgactgta aacacaaaga
     9001 tattagtaca aaatacgtga cgtagaaagt aataatttct tgggtagttt gcagttttaa
     9061 aattatgttt taaaatggac tatcatatgc ttaccgtaac ttgaaagtat ttcgatttct
     9121 tggctttata tatcttgtgg aaaggacgaa acaccggaga cggttgtaaa tgagcacaca
     9181 aaatacacat gctaaaatat tatattctat gacctttata aaatcaacca aaatcttctt
     9241 tttaataact ttagtatcaa taattagaat ttttatgttc ctttttgcaa acttttaata
     9301 aaaatgagca aaataaaaaa acgctagttt tagtaactcg cgttgttttc ttcaccttta
     9361 ataatagcta ctccaccact tgttcctaag cggtcagctc ctgcttcaat cattttttga
     9421 gcatcttcaa atgttctaac tccaccagct gctttaacta aagcattgtc tttaacaact
     9481 gacttcatta gtttaacatc ttcaaatgtt gcacctgatt ttgaaaatcc tgttgatgtt
     9541 ttaacaaatt ctaatccagc ttcaacagct atttcacaag ctttcatgat ttcttctttt
     9601 gttaataaac aattttccat aatacattta acaacatgtg atccagctgc tttttttaca
     9661 gctttcatgt cttctaaaac taattcataa tttttgtctt ttaatgcacc aatatttaat
     9721 accatatcaa tttctgttgc accatcttta attgcttcag aaacttcgaa tgcttttgta
     9781 gctgttgtgc atgcacctag aggaaaacct acaacatttg ttattcctac atttgtgcct
     9841 tttaataatt ctttacaata gcttgttcaa tatgaattaa cacaaactgt tgcaaaatca
     9901 aattcaattg cttcatcaca taattgttta atttcagctt tcgtagcatc ttgttttaat
     9961 aatgtgtgat ctatatattt gtttagtttc attttttctc ctatatattc atttttaatt
    10021 ttaattcttt aataatttcg tctactttaa ctttagcgtt ttgaacagat tcaccaacac
    10081 ctataaaata aatttttagt ttaggttcag ttccacttgg gcgaacagca aatcatgact
    10141 tatcttctaa ataaaatttt agtaagtctt gtcctggcat attatacatt ccatcgatgt
    10201 agtcttcaac attaacaact ttaagtccag caatttgagt taagggtgtt gctctcaatg
    10261 atttcattaa tggttcaatt tttaatttct tttcttctgg tttaaaattc aagtttaaag
    10321 tgaaagtgta atatgcaccc atttctttaa ataaatcttc taaatagtct actaatgttt
    10381 tattttgttt tttataaaat caagcagcct ctgctattaa tatagaagct tgtattccat
    10441 ctttatctct agctgagtca tcaattacat atccataact ttcttcataa gcaaaaacaa
    10501 aatttaatcc gttatcttct tctttagcaa tttctctacc cattcattta aatccagtta
    10561 aagtttttac aatattaact ccatattttt catgagcgat tctatcaccc aaatcacttg
    10621 ttacaaaact tgaatataga gccggatttt ttggaatgct atttaagcgt tttagatttg
    10681 ataattttca atcaattaaa attggtcctg tttgatttcc atctaatctt acaaaatgac
    10741 catcatgttt tattgccatt ccaaatctgt cagcatctgg gtcattcata ataataatat
    10801 ctgcatcatg tttaatacca tattcaagcg gtatttttca tgcaggatca aattctggat
    10861 ttggatttac aacattttta aatgtttcat cttcaaatgc atgctcttca acctcaataa
    10921 cgttatatcc tgattcacgt aatatttttg gggtaaattt agttcctgtt ccattaactg
    10981 cgctaaaaat aatttttaaa tcttttttag cttcttgctc ttttttgtac gtctctgttt
    11041 tagagctaga aatagcaagt taaaataagg ctagtccgtt atcaacttga aaaagtggca
    11101 ccgagtcggt gcttttttaa gcttggcgta actagatctt gagacaaatg gcagtattca
    11161 tccacaattt taaaagaaaa ggggggattg gggggtacag tgcaggggaa agaatagtag
    11221 acataatagc aacagacata caaactaaag aattacaaaa acaaattaca aaaattcaaa
    11281 attttcgggt ttattacagg gacagcagag atccactttg gcgccggctc gagggggccc
    11341 gggtgcaaag atggataaag ttttaaacag agaggaatct ttgcagctaa tgga
//
